Addgene plasmid #207999: pCas3-Km
Purpose: Expresses all necessary components of Type I-C CRISPR-Cas system
Depositing lab: Pablo Ivan Nikel. Publication: A SEVA-based, CRISPR-Cas3-assisted genome engineering approach for Pseudomonas with efficient vector curing. Lammens E-M, Volke DC, Schroven K, Voet M, Kerremans A, Lavigne R, Hendrix H. Microbiol Spectr. 2023 Nov 17:e0270723. doi: 10.1128/spectrum.02707-23. PubMed 37975669.
Backbone
  Vector backbone: pHERD30T
  Backbone manufacturer: Dongru Qiu, Hongwei D. Yu
  Backbone size w/o insert (bp): 5216
  Total vector size (bp): 11176
  Modifications to backbone: change of resistance cassette
  Vector type: Mammalian Expression
Growth in bacteria
  Bacterial resistance: Kanamycin, 50 μg/mL
  Growth temperature: 37°C
  Growth strain: DH5alpha
  Copy number: High Copy
Gene/Insert 1
  Gene/Insert name: RhaR
  Insert size (bp): 849
  Entrez Gene: rhaR (a.k.a. b3906, ECK3899, rhaC1)
Gene/Insert 2
  Gene/Insert name: RhaS
  Insert size (bp): 837
  Entrez Gene: rhaS (a.k.a. b3905, ECK3898, rhaC2)
Gene/Insert 3
  Gene/Insert name: pRhaBAD
  Insert size (bp): 36
Gene/Insert 4
  Gene/Insert name: I-C crRNA
  Insert size (bp): 88
Gene/Insert 5
  Gene/Insert name: Cas3
  Species: Pseudomonas aeruginosa
  Insert size (bp): 2235
Gene/Insert 6
  Gene/Insert name: Cas5
  Species: Pseudomonas aeruginosa
  Insert size (bp): 654
Gene/Insert 7
  Gene/Insert name: Cas8
  Species: Pseudomonas aeruginosa
  Insert size (bp): 1764
Terms and licenses: Academic/Nonprofit Terms; Industry Terms: Not Available to Industry
Depositor comments: Please visit https://doi.org/10.1101/2023.06.29.547033 for bioRxiv preprint.
How to cite: pCas3-Km was a gift from Pablo Ivan Nikel (Addgene plasmid # 207999 ; http://n2t.net/addgene:207999 ; RRID:Addgene_207999)
