[The description below was written by a language model from this plasmid's Addgene catalogue record and pLannotate feature annotations shown in this document.]
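Description:
pCas3-Km is an 11.2 kb broad-host-range bacterial plasmid built on the pHERD30T shuttle backbone, in which the original resistance cassette has been exchanged for a kanamycin marker (aphA1/nptI, followed upstream by a lambda t0 terminator). Although the catalogue lists the vector type as mammalian expression, every recorded element points to bacterial use. A high-copy ColE1/pUC-type origin supports propagation in E. coli, the pRO1600 oriV with its cognate Rep protein allows replication in Pseudomonas, and an IncP oriT permits mobilisation by conjugation from a suitable donor strain.

The payload is a complete, rhamnose-inducible Type I-C CRISPR-Cas system. The E. coli regulators rhaR and rhaS are encoded divergently from the rhaBAD promoter, giving tight induction with L-rhamnose. According to the catalogue, downstream of this promoter lie a Type I-C crRNA cassette and the Pseudomonas aeruginosa genes cas3, cas5 and cas8. The stated purpose is expression of all necessary components of the system, but cas7, normally part of the Type I-C Cascade complex, is not itemised in the record. The automated feature table recognises only a fragment of cas3 and a cas5d homologue, leaving much of the region between the promoter and oriT unannotated, presumably because of limited database homology.

In this system Cascade, guided by the crRNA, recruits the Cas3 helicase-nuclease, which processively degrades target DNA. The associated publication describes the plasmid as part of a CRISPR-Cas3-assisted genome engineering approach for Pseudomonas with efficient vector curing. The spacer content of the crRNA cassette is not stated in the record.
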