Features (pLannotate 1.2.2; 12 found; start..end, strand, type, name):
    118..152     +  terminator     lambda t0 terminator: minimal transcription terminator from phage lambda (Scholtissek and Grosse, 1987)
    294..1106    +  CDS            aphA1: KKA1_ECOLX - Also known as nptI. Protein inferred from homology: Swiss-Prot protein existence level 3. Resistance to kanamycin and structurally-related aminoglycosides, including amikacin. From Escherichia coli.
   1231..1259    -  promoter       Pc promoter: intI1 (promoter lies within the coding sequence); class 1 integron promoter
   1300..1651    -  rep_origin     pRO1600 oriV: broad-host-range origin of replication from Pseudomonas aeruginosa plasmid pRO1600; requires the pRO1600 Rep protein for replication (West et al., 1994)
   1665..2498    +  CDS            pRO1600 Rep: replication protein for the broad-host-range plasmid pRO1600 from Pseudomonas aeruginosa&nbsp
   2499..3347    -  CDS            rhaR: transcriptional activator of rhaR and rhaS; E. coli rhaR; needed for rhamnose-dependent activation of the rhaB promoter
   3421..4257    -  CDS            rhaS: positive regulator of the rhaB promoter; E. coli rhaS; activated by L-rhamnose
   4403..4521    +  promoter       rhaB promoter: promoter of the E. coli rhaBAD operon, conferring tight induction with L-rhamnose and repression with D-glucose in the presence of RhaR and RhaS (Giacalone et al., 2006)
   5262..5888    +  CDS            cas3 (fragment): CAS3_HALVD - Protein inferred from homology: Swiss-Prot protein existence level 3. CRISPR (clustered regularly interspaced short palindromic repeat), is an adaptive immune system that provides protection against mobile genetic elements (viruses, transposable elements and conjugative plasmids). CRISPR clusters contain sequences complementary to antecedent mobile elements and target invading nucleic acids. CRISPR clusters are transcribed and processed into CRISPR RNA (crRNA). This protein plus Cascade participate in CRISPR interference, the third stage of CRISPR immunity (By similarity). Plasmid
   6950..7618    +  CDS            cas5d: CAS5D_MANSM - Experimental evidence at protein level: Swiss-Prot protein existence level 1. CRISPR (clustered regularly interspaced short palindromic repeat) is an adaptive immune system that provides protection against mobile genetic elements (viruses, transposable elements and conjugative plasmids). CRISPR clusters contain spacers, sequences complementary to antecedent mobile elements, and target invading nucleic acids. CRISPR clusters are transcribed and processed into CRISPR RNA (crRNA). This protein is a sequence-specific endonuclease that cleaves pre-crRNA at G21 into mature crRNA. Does
  10442..10550   +  oriT           oriT: incP origin of transfer
  10620..32      -  rep_origin     ori (across the origin): high-copy-number ColE1/pMB1/pBR322/pUC origin of replication
>Addgene plasmid #207999 | pCas3-Km | addgene full sequence | sequence record 416780 | Addgene NGS Result
AGCAGATTACGCGCAGAAAAAAAGGATCTCAAGAAGATCCTTTGATCTTTTCTACGGGGTCTGACGCTAC
TCCTGTTGATAGATCCAGTAATGACCTCAGAACTCCATCTGGATTTGTTCAGAACGCTCGGTTGCCGCCG
GGCGTTTTTTATTGGTGAGAATCCAGGGGTCCCCAATAATTACGATTTAAATTTGTGTCTCAAAATCTCT
GATGTTACATTGCACAAGATAAAAATATATCATCATGAACAATAAAACTGTCTGCTTACATAAACAGTAA
TACAAGGGGTGTTATGAGCCATATTCAGCGTGAAACGAGCTGTAGCCGTCCGCGTCTGAACAGCAACATG
GATGCGGATCTGTATGGCTATAAATGGGCGCGTGATAACGTGGGTCAGAGCGGCGCGACCATTTATCGTC
TGTATGGCAAACCGGATGCGCCGGAACTGTTTCTGAAACATGGCAAAGGCAGCGTGGCGAACGATGTGAC
CGATGAAATGGTGCGTCTGAACTGGCTGACCGAATTTATGCCGCTGCCGACCATTAAACATTTTATTCGC
ACCCCGGATGATGCGTGGCTGCTGACCACCGCGATTCCGGGCAAAACCGCGTTTCAGGTGCTGGAAGAAT
ATCCGGATAGCGGCGAAAACATTGTGGATGCGCTGGCCGTGTTTCTGCGTCGTCTGCATAGCATTCCGGT
GTGCAACTGCCCGTTTAACAGCGATCGTGTGTTTCGTCTGGCCCAGGCGCAGAGCCGTATGAACAACGGC
CTGGTGGATGCGAGCGATTTTGATGATGAACGTAACGGCTGGCCGGTGGAACAGGTGTGGAAAGAAATGC
ATAAACTGCTGCCGTTTAGCCCGGATAGCGTGGTGACCCACGGCGATTTTAGCCTGGATAACCTGATTTT
CGATGAAGGCAAACTGATTGGCTGCATTGATGTGGGCCGTGTGGGCATTGCGGATCGTTATCAGGATCTG
GCCATTCTGTGGAACTGCCTGGGCGAATTTAGCCCGAGCCTGCAAAAACGTCTGTTTCAGAAATATGGCA
TTGATAATCCGGATATGAACAAACTGCAATTTCATCTGATGCTGGATGAATTTTTCTAATAATTAATTGG
ACCGCGGTCCGCGCGTTGTCCTTTTCCGCTGCATAACCCTGCTTCGGGGTCATTATAGCGATTTTTTCGG
TATATCCATCCTGCGTGAGCGCATACGCTACTTGCATTACAGTTTACGAACCGAACAGGCTTATGTCAAT
TCGCGCCGCTGGTGCCGCTGGTTGGACGCCAAGGGTGAATCCGCCTCGATACCCTGATTACTCGCTTCCT
GCGCCCTCTCAGGCGGCGATAGGGGACTGGTAAAACGGGGATTGCCCAGACGCCTCCCCCGCCCCTTCAG
GGGCACAAATGCGGCCCCAACGGGGCCACGTAGTGGTGCGTTTTTTGCGTTTCCACCCTTTTCTTCCTTT
TCCCTTTTAAACCTTTTAGGACGTCTACAGGCCACGTAATCCGTGGCCTGTAGAGTTTAAAAAGGGACGG
ATTTGTTGCCATTAAGGGACGGATTTGTTGTTAAGAAGGGACGGATTTGTTGTTGTAAAGGGACGGATTT
GTTGTATTGTGGGACGCAGATACAGTGTCCCCTTATACACAAGGAATGTCGAACGTGGCCTCACCCCCAA
TGGTTTACAAAAGCAATGCCCTGGTCGAGGCCGCGTATCGCCTCAGTGTTCAGGAACAGCGGATCGTTCT
GGCCTGTATTAGCCAGGTGAAGAGGAGCGAGCCTGTCACCGATGAAGTGATGTATTCAGTGACGGCGGAG
GACATAGCGACGATGGCGGGTGTCCCTATCGAATCTTCCTACAACCAGCTCAAAGAAGCGGCCCTGCGCC
TGAAACGGCGGGAAGTCCGGTTAACCCAAGAGCCCAATGGCAAGGGGAAAAGACCGAGTGTGATGATTAC
CGGCTGGGTGCAAACAATCATCTACCGGGAGGGTGAGGGCCGTGTAGAACTCAGGTTCACCAAAGACATG
CTGCCGTACCTGACGGAACTCACCAAACAGTTCACCAAATACGCCTTGGCTGACGTGGCCAAGATGGACA
GCACCCACGCGATCAGGCTTTACGAGCTGCTCATGCAATGGGACAGCATCGGCCAGCGCGAAATAGAAAT
TGACCAGCTGCGAAAGTGGTTTCAACTGGAAGGCCGGTATCCCTCGATCAAGGACTTCAAGTTGCGAGTG
CTTGATCCAGCCGTGACGCAGATCAACGAGCACAGCCCGCTACAGGTGGAGTGGGCGCAGCGAAAGACCG
GGCGCAAGGTCACACATCTGTTGTTCAGTTTTGGACCGAAGAAGCCCGCCAAGGCGGTGGGTAAGGCCCC
AGCGAGGCGCAAGGCCGGGAAGATTTCAGATGCTGAGATCGCGAAACAGGCTCGCCCTGGTGAGACATGG
GAAGCGGCCCGCGCTCGACTAACCCAGATGCCGCTGGATCTGGCCTAGTTAATCTTTCTGCGAATTGAGA
TGACGCCACTGGCTGGGCGTCATCCCGGTTTCCCGGGTAAACACCACCGAAAAATAGTTACTATCTTCAA
AGCCACATTCGGTCGAAATATCACTGATTAACAGGCGGCTATGCTGGAGAAGATATTGCGCATGACACAC
TCTGACCTGTCGCAGATATTGATTGATGGTCATTCCAGTCTGCTGGCGAAATTGCTGACGCAAAACGCGC
TCACTGCACGATGCCTCATCACAAAATTTATCCAGCGCAAAGGGACTTTTCAGGCTAGCCGCCAGCCGGG
TAATCAGCTTATCCAGCAACGTTTCGCTGGATGTTGGCGGCAACGAATCACTGGTGTAACGATGGCGATT
CAGCAACATCACCAACTGCCCGAACAGCAACTCAGCCATTTCGTTAGCAAACGGCACATGCTGACTACTT
TCATGCTCAAGCTGACCGATAACCTGCCGCGCCTGCGCCATCCCCATGCTACCTAAGCGCCAGTGTGGTT
GCCCTGCGCTGGCGTTAAATCCCGGAATCGCCCCCTGCCAGTCAAGATTCAGCTTCAGACGCTCCGGGCA
ATAAATAATATTCTGCAAAACCAGATCGTTAACGGAAGCGTAGGAGTGTTTATCGTCAGCATGAATGTAA
AAGAGATCGCCACGGGTAATGCGATAAGGGCGATCGTTGAGTACATGCAGGCCATTACCGCGCCAGACAA
TCACCAGCTCACAAAAATCATGTGTATGTTCAGCAAAGACATCTTGCGGATAACGGTCAGCCACAGCGAC
TGCCTGCTGGTCGCTGGCAAAAAAATCATCTTTGAGAAGTTTTAACTGATGCGCCACCGTGGCTACCTCG
GCCAGAGAACGAAGTTGATTATTCGCAATATGGCGTACAAATACGTTGAGAAGATTCGCGTTATTGCAGA
AAGCCATCCCGTCCCTGGCGAATATCACGCGGTGACCAGTTAAACTCTCGGCGAAAAAGCGTCGAAAAGT
GGTTACTGTCGCTGAATCCACAGCGATAGGCGATGTCAGTAACGCTGGCCTCGCTGTGGCGTAGCAGATG
TCGGGCTTTCATCAGTCGCAGGCGGTTCAGGTATCGCTGAGGCGTCAGTCCCGTTTGCTGCTTAAGCTGC
CGATGTAGCGTACGCAGTGAAAGAGAAAATTGATCCGCCACGGCATCCCAATTCACCTCATCGGCAAAAT
GGTCCTCCAGCCAGGCCAGAAGCAAGTTGAGACGTGATGCGCTGTTTTCCAGGTTCTCCTGCAAACTGCT
TTTACGCAGCAAGAGCAGTAATTGCATAAACAAGATCTCGCGACTGGCGGTCGAGGGTAAATCATTTTCC
CCTTCCTGCTGTTCCATCTGTGCAACCAGCTGTCGCACCTGCTGCAATACGCTGTGGTTAACGCGCCAGT
GAGACGGATACTGCCCATCCAGCTCTTGTGGCAGCAACTGATTCAGCCCGGCGAGAAACTGAAATCGATC
CGGCGAGCGATACAGCACATTGGTCAGACACAGATTATCGGTATGTTCATACAGATGCCGATCATGATCG
CGTACGAAACAGACCGTGCCACCGGTGATGGTATAGGGCTGCCCATTAAACACATGAATACCCGTGCCAT
GTTCGACAATCACAATTTCATGAAAATCATGATGATGTTCAGGAAAATCCGCCTGCGGGAGCCGGGGTTC
TATCGCCACGGACGCGTTACCAGACGGAAAAAAATCCACACTATGTAATACGGTCATACTGGCCTCCTGA
TGTCGTCAACACGGCGAAATAGTAATCACGAGGTCAGGTTCTTACCTTAAATTTTCGACGGAAAACCACG
TAAAAAACGTCGATTTTTCAAGATACAGCGTGAATTTTCAGGAAATGCGGTGAGCATCACATCACCACAA
TTCAGCAAATTGTGAACATCATCACGTTCATCTTTCCCTGGTTGCCAATGGCCCATTTTCCTGTCAGTAA
CGAGAAGGTCGCGAATTCAGGCGCTTTTTAGACTGGTCGTAATGAAATTCAACTAGGTCGCGCCCCGCAC
GGGCGCGTGGATTGAAACGAGACCTCTCTGGACAAAGGTCTCGTCGCCCGGCAAAACCGGGCGTGGATTG
AAACCTAGTGCTCTGCAGGAATTCCTCGAGAAGGGAGCGCACCTATGGACGCGGAGGCTAGCGATACTCA
CTTTTTTGCTCACTCCACCTTAAAGGCAGATCGCAGCGATTGGCAGCCTCTGGTCGAGCATCTACAGGCT
GTTGCCCGTTTGGCAGGAGAGAAGGCTGCCTTCTTCGGCGGCGGTGAATTAGCTGCTCTTGCTGGTCTGT
TGCATGACTTGGGTAAATACACTGACGAGTTTCAGCGGCGTATTGCGGGTGATGCCATCCGTGTCGATCA
CTCTACTCGCGGGGCCATACTGGCGGTAGAACGCTATGGCGCGCTAGGTCAATTGCTAGCCTACGGCATC
GCTGGCCACCATGCCGGGTTGGCCAATGGCCGCGAGGCTGGTGAGCGAACTGCCTTGGTCGACCGCCTGA
AAGGGGTTGGGCTGCCACGGTTATTGGAGGGGTGGTGCGTGGAAATCGTGCTACCCGAGCGCCTTCAACC
ACCGCCACTAAAAGCGCGCCTGGAAAGAGGTTTCTTTCAGTTGGCCTTTCTTGGCCGGATGCTCTTTTCC
TGCTTGGTTGATGCGGATTATCTAGATACCGAAGCCTTCTACCACCGCGTCGAAGGACGGCGCTCCCTTC
GCGAGCAAGCGCGGCCGACCTTGGCCGAGTTACGCGCAGCCCTTGATCGGCATCTGACTGAGTTCAAGGG
AGATACGCCGGTCAACCGCGTTCGCGGGGAGATATTGGCCGGCGTGCGCGGCAAGGCGAGCGAACTTCCC
GGGCTGTTTTCTCTCACAGTGCCCACAGGAGGCGGCAAGACCCTGGCCTCTCTGGCTTTCGCCCTGGATC
ACGCTCTAGCTCATGGGCTGCGCCGGGTGATCTACGTGATTCCCTTCACTAGCATCGTCGAGCAGAACGC
TGCGGTATTCCGTCGTGCACTCGGGGCCTTAGGCGAAGAGGCGGTGCTGGAGCATCACAGCGCCTTCGTT
GATGACCGCCGGCAGAGCCTGGAGGCCAAGAAGAAACTGAACCTAGCGATGGAGAACTGGGACGCGCCTA
TCGTGGTGACCACTGCAGTGCAGTTCTTCGAAAGCCTGTTTGCCGACCGTCCAGCCCAGTGCCGCAAGCT
ACACAACATCGCCGGCAGCGTGGTGATTCTTGACGAGGCACAGACCCTACCGCTCAAGCTGTTGCGGCCC
TGCGTTGCCGCCCTTGATGAACTGGCGCTCAACTACCGTTGTAGCCCAGTTCTCTGTACTGCCACGCAGC
CAGCGCTTCAATCGCCGGATTTCATCGGTGGGCTGCAGGACGTACGTGAGCTGGCGCCCGAGCCGCAGCG
GCTGTTCCGGGAGTTGGTGCGGGTACGAATACGGACATTGGGCCCGCTCGAAGATGCGGCCTTGACTGAG
CAGATCGCCAGGCGTGAACAAGTGCTGTGCATCGTCAACAATCGACGCCAGGCCCGTGCGCTCTATGAGT
CGCTTGCCGAGTTGCCCGGTGCCCGCCATCTCACCACCCTGATGTGCGCCAAGCACCGTAGCAGCGTGCT
GGCCGAGGTGCGCCAGATGCTCAAAAAGGGGGAGCCCTGTCGCCTGGTGGCCACCTCGCTGATCGAGGCC
GGTGTGGATGTGGATTTTCCCGTGGTACTGCGTGCCGAGGCTGGATTGGATTCCATCGCCCAGGCCGCGG
GACGCTGCAATCGCGAAGGCAAGCGGCCGCTGGCCGAAAGCGAGGTGCTGGTGTTCGCCGCGGCCAATTC
TGACTGGGCGCCACCCGAGGAACTCAAGCAGTTCGCCCAGGCCGCCCGCGAAGTGATGCGCCTGCACCCG
GATGATTGCCTGTCCATGGCGGCCATCGAGCGGTATTTTCGCATACTGTACTGGCAGAAGGGCGCGGAGG
AGTTGGATGCGGGTAACCTGCTCGGCCTGATTGAGAGAGGCCGGCTCGATGGCCTGCCCTACGAGACTTT
GGCCACCAAGTTCCGCATGATCGACAGCCTTCAACTGCCGGTGATCATCCCATTTGATGACGAGGCCAGA
GCAGCCCTGCGCGAGCTGGAGTTCGCCGACGGCTGCGCCGCCATCGCCCGTCGCCTGCAGCCATATCTGG
TGCAGATGCCACGCAAGGGTTATCAGGCATTGCGGGAAGCCGGTGCGATCCAGGCGGCGGCAGGTACGCG
TTATGGTGAGCAGTTTATGGCGTTGGTCAACCCTGATCTGTATCACCACCAATTCGGGTTGCACTGGGAT
AATCCGGCCTTTGTCAGCAGCGAGCGGCTATGTTGGTAGTCGGGACGCGCAACAGCGGCCTGGCCTGGAT
GATGTGAAAGGGAGGGCCGATGGCCTACGGAATTCGCTTAATGGTCTGGGGCGAGCGTGCCTGCTTCACC
CGCCCGGAAATGAAGGTGGAACGCGTCTCTTACGATGCGATCACGCCGTCCGCCGCGCGCGGCATTCTCG
AGGCTATCCACTGGAAGCCGGCGATTCGCTGGGTGGTGGATCGCATTCAAGTGCTTAAGCCGATCCGCTT
CGAATCCATCCGGCGCAACGAGGTCGGCGGCAAGCTGTCCGCTGTCAGCGTCGGTAAGGCAATGAAGGCC
GGGCGTACTAATGGTCTGGTGAATCTGGTCGAGGAGGATCGCCAGCAGCGCGCGACTACTCTGCTGCGCG
ATGTCTCCTATGTCATCGAGGCGCATTTCGAGATGACTGACAGGGCTGGCGCCGACGATACGGTGGGCAA
GCATCTGGATATCTTCAACCGTCGCGCACGGAAGGGGCAGTGCTTCCATACACCCTGCCTAGGCGTGCGC
GAGTTTCCGGCCAGTTTTCGGTTGCTGGAAGAGGGCAGTGCCGAGCCTGAAGTCGATGCCTTTCTGCGCG
GCGAGCGTGATCTGGGCTGGATGCTGCATGACATTGACTTCGCCGATGGCATGACCCCGCACTTCTTCCG
TGCCCTGATGCGCGATGGGCTGATCGAGGTGCCGGCCTTCAGGGCGGCAGAGGACAAGGCATGATCCTTT
CGGCCCTCAATGACTATTATCAGCGACTGCTGGAGCGGGGTGAAGCGAATATCTCACCCTTCGGCTACAG
CCAAGAAAAGATCAGTTACGCCCTGCTGCTGTCCGCACAAGGAGAGTTGCTGGACGTGCAGGACATTCGC
TTGCTCTCTGGCAAGAAGCCTCAACCCAGGCTTATGAGTGTGCCGCAGCCGGAGAAGCGCACCTCGGGCA
TCAAGTCCAACGTACTGTGGGACAAGACCAGCTATGTGCTGGGTGTTAGTGCCAAGGGCGGAGAGCGTAC
TCAGCAGGAGCACGAGTCCTTCAAGACGCTGCACCGGCAGATCTTGGTTGGGGAAGGCGACCCCGGTCTG
CAGGCCTTGCTCCAGTTCCTCGACTGTTGGCAGCCGGAGCAGTTCAAGCCCCCGCTGTTCAGCGAAGCAA
TGCTCGACAGCAACTTAGTGTTCCGCCTAGACGGCCAACAACGCTATCTGCACGAGACTCCGGCGGCCCT
GGCGTTGCGTACCCGGCTGTTGGCCGACGGCGACAGCCGCGAGGGGCTGTGCCTAGTCTGCGGCCAACGT
CAGCCGTTGGCGCGCCTGCATCCAGCGGTCAAGGGCGTCAATGGTGCCCAGAGTTCGGGGGCTTCCATCG
TCTCCTTCAACCTCGACGCTTTTTCCTCCTACGGCAAGAGCCAGGGGGAAAATGCTCCGGTGTCCGAACA
GGCCGCCTTTGCCTACACCACGGTGCTCAACCATTTGTTGCGTCGCGACGAGCACAACCGCCAGCGCCTG
CAGATTGGCGACGCGAGTGTGGTGTTCTGGGCGCAGGCGGATACTCCTGCTCAGGTGGCCGCCGCCGAGT
CGACCTTCTGGAACCTGCTGGAGCCACCCGCAGATGATGGTCAGGAAGCGGAAAAGCTGCGCGGCGTGCT
GGATGCTGTGGCCACGGGGCGGCCCTTGCATGAGCTCGACTCGCTAATGGAGGAAGGCACCCGCATTTTT
GTGTTAGGGCTGGCGCCCAATACCTCGCGACTGTCCATTCGGTTCTGGGCAGTCGATAGCCTTGCGGTAT
TCACCCAGCATCTGGCCGAGCATTTCCGGGATATGCACCTTGAGCCTCTGCCCTGGAAGACGGAGCCGGC
CATCTGGCGCTTGCTCTATGCTACCGCGCCCAGTCGTGACGGCAGAGCCAAGACCGAAGACTTACTCCCA
CAACTGGCCGGTGAAATGACCCGCGCCATCCTGACCGGCAGCCGCTATCCGCGCAGTTTGCTAGCCAACC
TGATCATGCGCATGCGTGCCGACGGCGACGTCTCTGGCATACGCGTCGCGCTGTGCAAGGCCGTGCTCGC
TCGCGAGGCACGCCTGAGCGGCAAAATTCACCAAGAGGAGCTACCTATGAGTCTCGACAAGGACGCCAGC
AACCCCGGCTATCGCTTGGGGAGGCTGTTCGCCGTGTTGGAAGGCGCCCAGCGCGCAGCCCTGGGCGACA
GGGTCAATGCCACTATCCGTGACCGCTACTACGGTGCCGCGTCCAGCACGCCAGCCACGGTTTTCCCGAT
ACTGCTGCGCAACACACAAAACCACTTGGCCAAGCTGCGCAAGGAGAAGCCCGGACTAGCAGTGAACCTA
GAGCGCGATATAGGCGAAATCATTGACGGTATGCAGAGCCAATTCCCGCGTTGCCTGCGCCTGGAGGACC
AGGGACGCTTTGCTATTGGTTACTACCAACAGGCCCAGGCCCGTTTCAACCGTGGCCCCGATTCCGTCGA
GTAAGGAGCAGAAGAATGACCGCCATCTCCAACCGCTACGAGTTCGTTTACCTCTTTGATGTCAGCAATG
GCAATCCCAATGGCGACCCGGATGCTGGCAACATGCCGCGTCTCGATCCGGAAACCAACCAGGGGTTGGT
CACTGACGTTTGCCTCAAGCGCAAGATCCGCAACTACGTCAGCCTGGAGCAGGAAAGTGCCCCCGGCTAT
GCCATCTATATGCAGGAAAAATCCGTGCTGAATAACCAGCACAAACAGGCCTACGAGGCGCTCGGTATCG
AGTCAGAGGCAAAGAAACTGCCCAAGGACGAAGCCAAGGCGCGCGAACTGACCTCTTGGATGTGCAAGAA
CTTCTTCGATGTGCGTGCTTTCGGGGCGGTGATGACCACCGAGATTAATGCCGGCCAGGTGCGTGGACCG
ATCCAACTGGCATTCGCCACGTCTATCGACCCGGTATTGCCTATGGAGGTATCCATCACCCGCATGGCGG
TGACTAACGAAAAGGATTTGGAGAAGGAACGCACCATGGGACGCAAGCACATCGTGCCTTACGGCTTGTA
CCGCGCCCATGGTTTCATCTCTGCCAAGTTGGCCGAGCGAACCGGCTTTTCCGACGACGACTTGGAACTG
CTATGGCGCGCTTTGGCCAATATGTTCGAACACGACCGCTCGGCGGCACGTGGCGAGATGGCAGCGCGCA
AGTTGATCGTCTTCAAGCATGAGCATGCCATGGGCAATGCACCCGCCCATGTGCTGTTCGGCAGCGTTAA
GGTCGAGCGAGTCGAGGGGGACGCAGTTACACCAGCACGCGGTTTCCAGGATTACCGTGTCAGCATCGAT
GCGGAAGCTCTGCCTCAGGGCGTGAGCGTGCGCGAGTACCTCTAGTTTCAGGTATCGATACCGTCGACGG
GGATTCCTTAAGGTATACTTTCCGCTGCATAACCCTGCTTCGGGGTCATTATAGCGATTTTTTCGGTATA
TCCATCCTTTTTCGCACGATATACAGGATTTTGCCAAAGGGTTCGTGTAGACTTTCCTTGGTGTATCCAA
CGGCGTCAGCCGGGCAGGATAGGTGAAGTAGGCCCACCCGCGAGCGGGTGTTCCTTCTTCACTGTCCCTT
ATTCGCACCTGGCGGTGCTCAACGGGAATCCTGCTCTGCGAGGCTGGCCGATAAGCTAGCTTGTGAGCAA
AAGGCCAGCAAAAGGCCAGGAACCGTAAAAAGGCCGCGTTGCTGGCGTTTTTCCATAGGCTCCGCCCCCC
TGACGAGCATCACAAAAATCGACGCTCAAGTCAGAGGTGGCGAAACCCGACAGGACTATAAAGATACCAG
GCGTTTCCCCCTGGAGGCTCCCTCGTGCGCTCTCCTGTTCCGACCCTGCCGCTTACCGGATACCTGTCCG
CCTTTCTCCCTTCGGGAAGCGTGGCGCTTTCTCATAGCTCACGCTGTAGGTATCTCAGTTCGGTGTAGGT
CGTTCGCTCCAAGCTGGGCTGTGTGCACGAACCCCCCGTTCAGCCCGACCGCTGCGCCTTATCCGGTAAC
TATCGTCTTGAGTCCAACCCGGTAAGACACGACTTATCGCCACTGGCAGCAGCCACTGGTAACAGGATTA
GCAGAGCGAGGTATGTAGGCGGTGCTACAGAGTTCTTGAAGTGGTGGCCTAACTACGGCTACACTAGAAG
AACAGTATTTGGTATCTGCGCTCTGCTGAAGCCAGTTACCTTCGGAAAAAGAGTTGGTAGCTCTTGATCC
GGCAAACAAACCACCGCTGGTAGCGGTGGTTTTTTTGTTTGCAAGC
